Addgene plasmid #167930: LentiGuide-TagRFP-2A-BSD
Purpose: (Empty Backbone) Lentiviral gRNA expression with TagRFP fluorescence and blasticidin selection marker.
Depositing lab: Ronald Germain. Depositing organization: National Institute of Allergy and Infectious Diseases (NIAID). Publication: Efficient Immune Cell Genome Engineering with Enhanced CRISPR Editing Tools. Chan W, Gottschalk RA, Yao Y, Pomerantz JL, Germain RN. Immunohorizons. 2021 Feb 23;5(2):117-132. doi: 10.4049/immunohorizons.2000082. PubMed 33622708.
Backbone
  Vector backbone: lentiCRISPR v2
  Backbone manufacturer: Feng Zhang (Addgene Plasmid #52961)
  Backbone size (bp): 14873
  Modifications to backbone: Replacing the Cas9-P2A-PuroR fragment in the backbone with the TagRFP-P2A-BSD fragment.
  Vector type: Mammalian Expression, Lentiviral, CRISPR
  Promoter: U6, EF1a
  Selectable markers: Blasticidin
Growth in bacteria
  Bacterial resistance: Ampicillin, 100 μg/mL
  Growth temperature: 30°C
  Growth strain: NEB Stable
  Copy number: High Copy
Gene/Insert
  Cloning method: Gibson Cloning
Terms and licenses: Academic/Nonprofit Terms; Industry Terms: Not Available to Industry
How to cite: LentiGuide-TagRFP-2A-BSD was a gift from Ronald Germain (Addgene plasmid # 167930 ; http://n2t.net/addgene:167930 ; RRID:Addgene_167930)
