[The description below was written by a language model from this plasmid's Addgene catalogue record and pLannotate feature annotations shown in this document.]
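Description:
LentiGuide-TagRFP-2A-BSD is an empty-backbone, third-generation-style lentiviral vector for expressing a CRISPR guide RNA in mammalian cells. It was derived from lentiCRISPR v2 by replacing the Cas9-P2A-PuroR fragment with a TagRFP-P2A-BSD fragment using Gibson assembly. The plasmid therefore no longer supplies Cas9, which must come from another source. The sequenced record is about 11.2 kb, smaller than the size listed for the parental backbone, as expected after removal of Cas9. In bacteria it is maintained through a high-copy ColE1/pUC-type origin with ampicillin resistance. An f1 origin and an SV40/EM7-driven bleomycin/Zeocin resistance cassette also lie outside the viral region.

The transfer cassette begins with a CMV enhancer/promoter fused to a truncated HIV-1 5' LTR, which drives genomic RNA production in packaging cells. This is followed by the Ψ packaging signal, a gag fragment, the RRE for Rev-dependent export and the cPPT/CTS. It ends in a self-inactivating ΔU3 3' LTR, followed by a bGH polyadenylation signal.

Inside, a human U6 Pol III promoter sits upstream of the S. pyogenes gRNA scaffold. The two are separated by roughly 1.9 kb of filler, part of which pLannotate matches to a bacterial deoC gene; this is presumably the stuffer that is replaced when a guide sequence is cloned in, although the record does not describe the cloning sites. Downstream, an EF-1α core promoter drives a red fluorescent protein (annotated as TagRFP-T) linked by a 2A peptide to blasticidin S deaminase, with a WPRE to enhance expression. Transduced cells can thus be tracked or sorted by red fluorescence and selected with blasticidin. The associated publication concerns genome engineering in immune cells.
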