Features (pLannotate 1.2.2; 34 found; start..end, strand, type, name):
      1..380     +  enhancer       CMV enhancer: human cytomegalovirus immediate early enhancer
    381..580     +  promoter       CMV promoter: human cytomegalovirus (CMV) immediate early promoter
    598..778     +  LTR            5' LTR (truncated): truncated 5' long terminal repeat (LTR) from HIV-1
    825..950     +  misc_feature   HIV-1 Ψ: packaging signal of human immunodeficiency virus type 1
    934..1297    +  CDS            HIV-1 gag (fragment): gag protein from human immunodeficiency virus 1; gag
   1443..1676    +  misc_feature   RRE: The Rev response element (RRE) of HIV-1 allows for Rev-dependent mRNA export from the nucleus to the cytoplasm.
   2053..2153    +  CDS            Rev (fragment): human immunodeficiency virus 1 (HIV-1) Rev protein; rev; enhances nuclear export of unspliced and incompletely spliced viral mRNAs
   2203..2320    +  misc_feature   cPPT/CTS: central polypurine tract and central termination sequence of HIV-1
   2371..2611    +  promoter       U6 promoter: RNA polymerase III promoter for human U6 snRNA
   2797..3456    -  CDS            deoC1: DEOC1_STAAN - Also known as dra. Experimental evidence at protein level: Swiss-Prot protein existence level 1. Catalyzes a reversible aldol reaction between acetaldehyde and D-glyceraldehyde 3-phosphate to generate 2-deoxy-D-ribose 5- phosphate. From Staphylococcus aureus (strain N315).
   4501..4576    +  misc_RNA       gRNA scaffold: guide RNA scaffold for the Streptococcus pyogenes CRISPR/Cas9 system
   4594..4612    +  CDS            small t antigen (fragment): SV40 (simian virus 40) small t antigen
   4638..4849    +  promoter       EF-1α core promoter: core promoter for human elongation factor EF-1α
   4874..5605    +  CDS            TagRFP-T: TagRFP-T is a basic (constitutively fluorescent) red fluorescent protein published in 2008, derived from Entacmaea quadricolor. It has low acid sensitivity.
   5672..6068    +  CDS            BSD (fragment): blasticidin S deaminase; Aspergillus terreus BSD; confers resistance to blasticidin
   6086..6674    +  misc_feature   WPRE: woodchuck hepatitis virus posttranscriptional regulatory element
   6725..6744    +  misc_feature   cPPT/CTS (fragment): central polypurine tract and central termination sequence of HIV-1
   6746..6979    +  LTR            3' LTR (ΔU3): self-inactivating 3' long terminal repeat (LTR) from HIV-1
   7011..7235    +  polyA_signal   bGH poly(A) signal: bovine growth hormone polyadenylation signal
   7239..7260    +  promoter       SV40 promoter (fragment): SV40 enhancer and early promoter
   7281..7709    +  rep_origin     f1 ori (sequence partly withheld): f1 bacteriophage origin of replication; arrow indicates direction of (+) strand synthesis
   7723..8052    +  promoter       SV40 promoter: SV40 enhancer and early promoter
   8100..8147    +  promoter       EM7 promoter: synthetic bacterial promoter&nbsp
   8166..8540    +  CDS            BleoR: antibiotic-binding protein; Sh ble from Streptoalloteichus hindustanus; confers resistance to bleomycin, phleomycin, and Zeocin™
   8550..8675    +  CDS            ble (fragment): BLE_KLEPN - Experimental evidence at protein level: Swiss-Prot protein existence level 1. Binding protein with a strong affinity to the bleomycin family of antibiotics. Binds to CL990; an antimitotic-antibiotic compound. From Klebsiella pneumoniae.
   8670..8791    +  polyA_signal   SV40 poly(A) signal: SV40 polyadenylation signal
   8862..8884    -  protein_bind   lac operator (fragment): The lac repressor binds to the lac operator to inhibit transcription in E. coli. This inhibition can be relieved by adding lactose or isopropyl-β-D-thiogalactopyranoside (IPTG). lac repressor encoded by lacI
   8888..8918    -  promoter       lac promoter: promoter for the E. coli lac operon
   8933..8954    -  protein_bind   CAP binding site: CAP binding activates transcription in the presence of cAMP. E. coli catabolite activator protein
   8967..9059    -  CDS            lacI (fragment): lac repressor; lacI; The lac repressor binds to the lac operator to inhibit transcription in E. coli. This inhibition can be relieved by adding lactose or isopropyl-β-D-thiogalactopyranoside (IPTG).
   9242..9830    -  rep_origin     ori: high-copy-number ColE1/pMB1/pBR322/pUC origin of replication
  10001..10861   -  CDS            AmpR: β-lactamase; bla; confers resistance to ampicillin, carbenicillin, and related antibiotics
  10862..10966   -  promoter       AmpR promoter: bla
  11025..11077   -  misc_feature   bom (fragment): basis of mobility region from pBR322
>Addgene plasmid #167930 | LentiGuide-TagRFP-2A-BSD | addgene full sequence | sequence record 332217 | Addgene NGS Result
GACATTGATTATTGACTAGTTATTAATAGTAATCAATTACGGGGTCATTAGTTCATAGCCCATATATGGA
GTTCCGCGTTACATAACTTACGGTAAATGGCCCGCCTGGCTGACCGCCCAACGACCCCCGCCCATTGACG
TCAATAATGACGTATGTTCCCATAGTAACGCCAATAGGGACTTTCCATTGACGTCAATGGGTGGAGTATT
TACGGTAAACTGCCCACTTGGCAGTACATCAAGTGTATCATATGCCAAGTACGCCCCCTATTGACGTCAA
TGACGGTAAATGGCCCGCCTGGCATTATGCCCAGTACATGACCTTATGGGACTTTCCTACTTGGCAGTAC
ATCTACGTATTAGTCATCGCTATTACCATGGTGATGCGGTTTTGGCAGTACATCAATGGGCGTGGATAGC
GGTTTGACTCACGGGGATTTCCAAGTCTCCACCCCATTGACGTCAATGGGAGTTTGTTTTGGCACCAAAA
TCAACGGGACTTTCCAAAATGTCGTAACAACTCCGCCCCATTGACGCAAATGGGCGGTAGGCGTGTACGG
TGGGAGGTCTATATAAGCAGCGCGTTTTGCCTGTACTGGGTCTCTCTGGTTAGACCAGATCTGAGCCTGG
GAGCTCTCTGGCTAACTAGGGAACCCACTGCTTAAGCCTCAATAAAGCTTGCCTTGAGTGCTTCAAGTAG
TGTGTGCCCGTCTGTTGTGTGACTCTGGTAACTAGAGATCCCTCAGACCCTTTTAGTCAGTGTGGAAAAT
CTCTAGCAGTGGCGCCCGAACAGGGACTTGAAAGCGAAAGGGAAACCAGAGGAGCTCTCTCGACGCAGGA
CTCGGCTTGCTGAAGCGCGCACGGCAAGAGGCGAGGGGCGGCGACTGGTGAGTACGCCAAAAATTTTGAC
TAGCGGAGGCTAGAAGGAGAGAGATGGGTGCGAGAGCGTCAGTATTAAGCGGGGGAGAATTAGATCGCGA
TGGGAAAAAATTCGGTTAAGGCCAGGGGGAAAGAAAAAATATAAATTAAAACATATAGTATGGGCAAGCA
GGGAGCTAGAACGATTCGCAGTTAATCCTGGCCTGTTAGAAACATCAGAAGGCTGTAGACAAATACTGGG
ACAGCTACAACCATCCCTTCAGACAGGATCAGAAGAACTTAGATCATTATATAATACAGTAGCAACCCTC
TATTGTGTGCATCAAAGGATAGAGATAAAAGACACCAAGGAAGCTTTAGACAAGATAGAGGAAGAGCAAA
ACAAAAGTAAGACCACCGCACAGCAAGCGGCCGCTGATCTTCAGACCTGGAGGAGGAGATATGAGGGACA
ATTGGAGAAGTGAATTATATAAATATAAAGTAGTAAAAATTGAACCATTAGGAGTAGCACCCACCAAGGC
AAAGAGAAGAGTGGTGCAGAGAGAAAAAAGAGCAGTGGGAATAGGAGCTTTGTTCCTTGGGTTCTTGGGA
GCAGCAGGAAGCACTATGGGCGCAGCGTCAATGACGCTGACGGTACAGGCCAGACAATTATTGTCTGGTA
TAGTGCAGCAGCAGAACAATTTGCTGAGGGCTATTGAGGCGCAACAGCATCTGTTGCAACTCACAGTCTG
GGGCATCAAGCAGCTCCAGGCAAGAATCCTGGCTGTGGAAAGATACCTAAAGGATCAACAGCTCCTGGGG
ATTTGGGGTTGCTCTGGAAAACTCATTTGCACCACTGCTGTGCCTTGGAATGCTAGTTGGAGTAATAAAT
CTCTGGAACAGATTTGGAATCACACGACCTGGATGGAGTGGGACAGAGAAATTAACAATTACACAAGCTT
AATACACTCCTTAATTGAAGAATCGCAAAACCAGCAAGAAAAGAATGAACAAGAATTATTGGAATTAGAT
AAATGGGCAAGTTTGTGGAATTGGTTTAACATAACAAATTGGCTGTGGTATATAAAATTATTCATAATGA
TAGTAGGAGGCTTGGTAGGTTTAAGAATAGTTTTTGCTGTACTTTCTATAGTGAATAGAGTTAGGCAGGG
ATATTCACCATTATCGTTTCAGACCCACCTCCCAACCCCGAGGGGACCCGACAGGCCCGAAGGAATAGAA
GAAGAAGGTGGAGAGAGAGACAGAGACAGATCCATTCGATTAGTGAACGGATCGGCACTGCGTGCGCCAA
TTCTGCAGACAAATGGCAGTATTCATCCACAATTTTAAAAGAAAAGGGGGGATTGGGGGGTACAGTGCAG
GGGAAAGAATAGTAGACATAATAGCAACAGACATACAAACTAAAGAATTACAAAAACAAATTACAAAAAT
TCAAAATTTTCGGGTTTATTACAGGGACAGCAGAGATCCAGTTTGGTTAATTAAGGTACCGAGGGCCTAT
TTCCCATGATTCCTTCATATTTGCATATACGATACAAGGCTGTTAGAGAGATAATTAGAATTAATTTGAC
TGTAAACACAAAGATATTAGTACAAAATACGTGACGTAGAAAGTAATAATTTCTTGGGTAGTTTGCAGTT
TTAAAATTATGTTTTAAAATGGACTATCATATGCTTACCGTAACTTGAAAGTATTTCGATTTCTTGGCTT
TATATATCTTGTGGAAAGGACGAAACACCGGAGACGGTTGTAAATGAGCACACAAAATACACATGCTAAA
ATATTATATTCTATGACCTTTATAAAATCAACCAAAATCTTCTTTTTAATAACTTTAGTATCAATAATTA
GAATTTTTATGTTCCTTTTTGCAAACTTTTAATAAAAATGAGCAAAATAAAAAAACGCTAGTTTTAGTAA
CTCGCGTTGTTTTCTTCACCTTTAATAATAGCTACTCCACCACTTGTTCCTAAGCGGTCAGCTCCTGCTT
CAATCATTTTTTGAGCATCTTCAAATGTTCTAACTCCACCAGCTGCTTTAACTAAAGCATTGTCTTTAAC
AACTGACTTCATTAGTTTAACATCTTCAAATGTTGCACCTGATTTTGAAAATCCTGTTGATGTTTTAACA
AATTCTAATCCAGCTTCAACAGCTATTTCACAAGCTTTCATGATTTCTTCTTTTGTTAATAAACAATTTT
CCATAATACATTTAACAACATGTGATCCAGCTGCTTTTTTTACAGCTTTCATGTCTTCTAAAACTAATTC
ATAATTTTTGTCTTTTAATGCACCAATATTTAATACCATATCAATTTCTGTTGCACCATCTTTAATTGCT
TCAGAAACTTCGAATGCTTTTGTAGCTGTTGTGCATGCACCTAGAGGAAAACCTACAACATTTGTTATTC
CTACATTTGTGCCTTTTAATAATTCTTTACAATAGCTTGTTCAATATGAATTAACACAAACTGTTGCAAA
ATCAAATTCAATTGCTTCATCACATAATTGTTTAATTTCAGCTTTCGTAGCATCTTGTTTTAATAATGTG
TGATCTATATATTTGTTTAGTTTCATTTTTTCTCCTATATATTCATTTTTAATTTTAATTCTTTAATAAT
TTCGTCTACTTTAACTTTAGCGTTTTGAACAGATTCACCAACACCTATAAAATAAATTTTTAGTTTAGGT
TCAGTTCCACTTGGGCGAACAGCAAATCATGACTTATCTTCTAAATAAAATTTTAGTAAGTCTTGTCCTG
GCATATTATACATTCCATCGATGTAGTCTTCAACATTAACAACTTTAAGTCCAGCAATTTGAGTTAAGGG
TGTTGCTCTCAATGATTTCATTAATGGTTCAATTTTTAATTTCTTTTCTTCTGGTTTAAAATTCAAGTTT
AAAGTGAAAGTGTAATATGCACCCATTTCTTTAAATAAATCTTCTAAATAGTCTACTAATGTTTTATTTT
GTTTTTTATAAAATCAAGCAGCCTCTGCTATTAATATAGAAGCTTGTATTCCATCTTTATCTCTAGCTGA
GTCATCAATTACATATCCATAACTTTCTTCATAAGCAAAAACAAAATTTAATCCGTTATCTTCTTCTTTA
GCAATTTCTCTACCCATTCATTTAAATCCAGTTAAAGTTTTTACAATATTAACTCCATATTTTTCATGAG
CGATTCTATCACCCAAATCACTTGTTACAAAACTTGAATATAGAGCCGGATTTTTTGGAATGCTATTTAA
GCGTTTTAGATTTGATAATTTTCAATCAATTAAAATTGGTCCTGTTTGATTTCCATCTAATCTTACAAAA
TGACCATCATGTTTTATTGCCATTCCAAATCTGTCAGCATCTGGGTCATTCATAATAATAATATCTGCAT
CATGTTTAATACCATATTCAAGCGGTATTTTTCATGCAGGATCAAATTCTGGATTTGGATTTACAACATT
TTTAAATGTTTCATCTTCAAATGCATGCTCTTCAACCTCAATAACGTTATATCCTGATTCACGTAATATT
TTTGGGGTAAATTTAGTTCCTGTTCCATTAACTGCGCTAAAAATAATTTTTAAATCTTTTTTAGCTTCTT
GCTCTTTTTTGTACGTCTCTGTTTTAGAGCTAGAAATAGCAAGTTAAAATAAGGCTAGTCCGTTATCAAC
TTGAAAAAGTGGCACCGAGTCGGTGCTTTTTTGAATTCGCTAGCTAGGTCTTGAAAGGAGTGGGAATTGG
CTCCGGTGCCCGTCAGTGGGCAGAGCGCACATCGCCCACAGTCCCCGAGAAGTTGGGGGGAGGGGTCGGC
AATTGATCCGGTGCCTAGAGAAGGTGGCGCGGGGTAAACTGGGAAAGTGATGTCGTGTACTGGCTCCGCC
TTTTTCCCGAGGGTGGGGGAGAACCGTATATAAGTGCAGTAGTCGCCGTGAACGTTCTTTTTCGCAACGG
GTTTGCCGCCAGAACACAGGACCGGTTCTAGAGCGCTGCCACCATGGTGTCTAAGGGCGAAGAGCTGATT
AAGGAGAACATGCACATGAAGCTGTACATGGAGGGCACCGTGAACAACCACCACTTCAAGTGCACATCCG
AGGGCGAAGGCAAGCCCTACGAGGGCACCCAGACCATGAGAATCAAGGTGGTCGAGGGCGGCCCTCTCCC
CTTCGCCTTCGACATCCTGGCTACCAGCTTCATGTACGGCAGCAGAACCTTCATCAACCACACCCAGGGC
ATCCCCGATTTCTTTAAGCAGTCCTTCCCTGAGGGCTTCACATGGGAGAGAGTCACCACATACGAAGACG
GGGGCGTGCTGACCGCTACCCAGGACACCAGCCTCCAGGACGGCTGCCTCATCTACAACGTCAAGATCAG
AGGGGTGAACTTCCCATCCAACGGCCCTGTGATGCAGAAGAAAACACTCGGCTGGGAGGCCAACACCGAG
ATGCTGTACCCCGCTGACGGCGGCCTGGAAGGCAGAACCGACATGGCCCTGAAGCTCGTGGGCGGGGGCC
ACCTGATCTGCAACTTCAAGACCACATACAGATCCAAGAAACCCGCTAAGAACCTCAAGATGCCCGGCGT
CTACTATGTGGACCACAGACTGGAAAGAATCAAGGAGGCCGACAAAGAGACCTACGTCGAGCAGCACGAG
GTGGCTGTGGCCAGATACTGCGACCTCCCTAGCAAACTGGGGCACAAACTTAATGGCATGGACGAGCTGT
ACAAGGGATCCGGCGCAACAAACTTCTCTCTGCTGAAACAAGCCGGAGATGTCGAAGAGAATCCTGGACC
GATGGCCAAGCCTTTGTCTCAAGAAGAATCCACCCTCATTGAAAGAGCAACGGCTACAATCAACAGCATC
CCCATCTCTGAAGACTACAGCGTCGCCAGCGCAGCTCTCTCTAGCGACGGCCGCATCTTCACTGGTGTCA
ATGTATATCATTTTACTGGGGGACCTTGTGCAGAACTCGTGGTGCTGGGCACTGCTGCTGCTGCGGCAGC
TGGCAACCTGACTTGTATCGTCGCGATCGGAAATGAGAACAGGGGCATCTTGAGCCCCTGCGGACGGTGC
CGACAGGTGCTTCTCGATCTGCATCCTGGGATCAAAGCCATAGTGAAGGACAGTGATGGACAGCCGACGG
CAGTTGGGATTCGTGAATTGCTGCCCTCTGGTTATGTGTGGGAGGGCTGAACGCGTTAAGTCGACAATCA
ACCTCTGGATTACAAAATTTGTGAAAGATTGACTGGTATTCTTAACTATGTTGCTCCTTTTACGCTATGT
GGATACGCTGCTTTAATGCCTTTGTATCATGCTATTGCTTCCCGTATGGCTTTCATTTTCTCCTCCTTGT
ATAAATCCTGGTTGCTGTCTCTTTATGAGGAGTTGTGGCCCGTTGTCAGGCAACGTGGCGTGGTGTGCAC
TGTGTTTGCTGACGCAACCCCCACTGGTTGGGGCATTGCCACCACCTGTCAGCTCCTTTCCGGGACTTTC
GCTTTCCCCCTCCCTATTGCCACGGCGGAACTCATCGCCGCCTGCCTTGCCCGCTGCTGGACAGGGGCTC
GGCTGTTGGGCACTGACAATTCCGTGGTGTTGTCGGGGAAATCATCGTCCTTTCCTTGGCTGCTCGCCTG
TGTTGCCACCTGGATTCTGCGCGGGACGTCCTTCTGCTACGTCCCTTCGGCCCTCAATCCAGCGGACCTT
CCTTCCCGCGGCCTGCTGCCGGCTCTGCGGCCTCTTCCGCGTCTTCGCCTTCGCCCTCAGACGAGTCGGA
TCTCCCTTTGGGCCGCCTCCCCGCGTCGACTTTAAGACCAATGACTTACAAGGCAGCTGTAGATCTTAGC
CACTTTTTAAAAGAAAAGGGGGGACTGGAAGGGCTAATTCACTCCCAACGAAGACAAGATCTGCTTTTTG
CTTGTACTGGGTCTCTCTGGTTAGACCAGATCTGAGCCTGGGAGCTCTCTGGCTAACTAGGGAACCCACT
GCTTAAGCCTCAATAAAGCTTGCCTTGAGTGCTTCAAGTAGTGTGTGCCCGTCTGTTGTGTGACTCTGGT
AACTAGAGATCCCTCAGACCCTTTTAGTCAGTGTGGAAAATCTCTAGCAGGGCCCGTTTAAACCCGCTGA
TCAGCCTCGACTGTGCCTTCTAGTTGCCAGCCATCTGTTGTTTGCCCCTCCCCCGTGCCTTCCTTGACCC
TGGAAGGTGCCACTCCCACTGTCCTTTCCTAATAAAATGAGGAAATTGCATCGCATTGTCTGAGTAGGTG
TCATTCTATTCTGGGGGGTGGGGTGGGGCAGGACAGCAAGGGGGAGGATTGGGAAGACAATAGCAGGCAT
GCTGGGGATGCGGTGGGCTCTATGGCTTCTGAGGCGGAAAGAACCAGCTGGGGCTCTAGGGGGTATCCCC
[124 nt withheld, positions 7281-7404]
C
[91 nt withheld, positions 7406-7496]
A
[49 nt withheld, positions 7498-7546]
CCTTTGACGTTGGAGTCCACGTTCTTT
[37 nt withheld, positions 7574-7610]
ACCCTATCTCGGTCTATTCTTTTGATTTATAAGGGATTTTGCCGATTTCGGCCTATTGGTTAAAAAATGA
GCTGATTTAACAAAAATTTAACGCGAATTAATTCTGTGGAATGTGTGTCAGTTAGGGTGTGGAAAGTCCC
CAGGCTCCCCAGCAGGCAGAAGTATGCAAAGCATGCATCTCAATTAGTCAGCAACCAGGTGTGGAAAGTC
CCCAGGCTCCCCAGCAGGCAGAAGTATGCAAAGCATGCATCTCAATTAGTCAGCAACCATAGTCCCGCCC
CTAACTCCGCCCATCCCGCCCCTAACTCCGCCCAGTTCCGCCCATTCTCCGCCCCATGGCTGACTAATTT
TTTTTATTTATGCAGAGGCCGAGGCCGCCTCTGCCTCTGAGCTATTCCAGAAGTAGTGAGGAGGCTTTTT
TGGAGGCCTAGGCTTTTGCAAAAAGCTCCCGGGAGCTTGTATATCCATTTTCGGATCTGATCAGCACGTG
TTGACAATTAATCATCGGCATAGTATATCGGCATAGTATAATACGACAAGGTGAGGAACTAAACCATGGC
CAAGTTGACCAGTGCCGTTCCGGTGCTCACCGCGCGCGACGTCGCCGGAGCGGTCGAGTTCTGGACCGAC
CGGCTCGGGTTCTCCCGGGACTTCGTGGAGGACGACTTCGCCGGTGTGGTCCGGGACGACGTGACCCTGT
TCATCAGCGCGGTCCAGGACCAGGTGGTGCCGGACAACACCCTGGCCTGGGTGTGGGTGCGCGGCCTGGA
CGAGCTGTACGCCGAGTGGTCGGAGGTCGTGTCCACGAACTTCCGGGACGCCTCCGGGCCGGCCATGACC
GAGATCGGCGAGCAGCCGTGGGGGCGGGAGTTCGCCCTGCGCGACCCGGCCGGCAACTGCGTGCACTTCG
TGGCCGAGGAGCAGGACTGACACGTGCTACGAGATTTCGATTCCACCGCCGCCTTCTATGAAAGGTTGGG
CTTCGGAATCGTTTTCCGGGACGCCGGCTGGATGATCCTCCAGCGCGGGGATCTCATGCTGGAGTTCTTC
GCCCACCCCAACTTGTTTATTGCAGCTTATAATGGTTACAAATAAAGCAATAGCATCACAAATTTCACAA
ATAAAGCATTTTTTTCACTGCATTCTAGTTGTGGTTTGTCCAAACTCATCAATGTATCTTATCATGTCTG
TATACCGTCGACCTCTAGCTAGAGCTTGGCGTAATCATGGTCATAGCTGTTTCCTGTGTGAAATTGTTAT
CCGCTCACAATTCCACACAACATACGAGCCGGAAGCATAAAGTGTAAAGCCTGGGGTGCCTAATGAGTGA
GCTAACTCACATTAATTGCGTTGCGCTCACTGCCCGCTTTCCAGTCGGGAAACCTGTCGTGCCAGCTGCA
TTAATGAATCGGCCAACGCGCGGGGAGAGGCGGTTTGCGTATTGGGCGCTCTTCCGCTTCCTCGCTCACT
GACTCGCTGCGCTCGGTCGTTCGGCTGCGGCGAGCGGTATCAGCTCACTCAAAGGCGGTAATACGGTTAT
CCACAGAATCAGGGGATAACGCAGGAAAGAACATGTGAGCAAAAGGCCAGCAAAAGGCCAGGAACCGTAA
AAAGGCCGCGTTGCTGGCGTTTTTCCATAGGCTCCGCCCCCCTGACGAGCATCACAAAAATCGACGCTCA
AGTCAGAGGTGGCGAAACCCGACAGGACTATAAAGATACCAGGCGTTTCCCCCTGGAAGCTCCCTCGTGC
GCTCTCCTGTTCCGACCCTGCCGCTTACCGGATACCTGTCCGCCTTTCTCCCTTCGGGAAGCGTGGCGCT
TTCTCATAGCTCACGCTGTAGGTATCTCAGTTCGGTGTAGGTCGTTCGCTCCAAGCTGGGCTGTGTGCAC
GAACCCCCCGTTCAGCCCGACCGCTGCGCCTTATCCGGTAACTATCGTCTTGAGTCCAACCCGGTAAGAC
ACGACTTATCGCCACTGGCAGCAGCCACTGGTAACAGGATTAGCAGAGCGAGGTATGTAGGCGGTGCTAC
AGAGTTCTTGAAGTGGTGGCCTAACTACGGCTACACTAGAAGAACAGTATTTGGTATCTGCGCTCTGCTG
AAGCCAGTTACCTTCGGAAAAAGAGTTGGTAGCTCTTGATCCGGCAAACAAACCACCGCTGGTAGCGGTG
GTTTTTTTGTTTGCAAGCAGCAGATTACGCGCAGAAAAAAAGGATCTCAAGAAGATCCTTTGATCTTTTC
TACGGGGTCTGACGCTCAGTGGAACGAAAACTCACGTTAAGGGATTTTGGTCATGAGATTATCAAAAAGG
ATCTTCACCTAGATCCTTTTAAATTAAAAATGAAGTTTTAAATCAATCTAAAGTATATATGAGTAAACTT
GGTCTGACAGTTACCAATGCTTAATCAGTGAGGCACCTATCTCAGCGATCTGTCTATTTCGTTCATCCAT
AGTTGCCTGACTCCCCGTCGTGTAGATAACTACGATACGGGAGGGCTTACCATCTGGCCCCAGTGCTGCA
ATGATACCGCGAGACCCACGCTCACCGGCTCCAGATTTATCAGCAATAAACCAGCCAGCCGGAAGGGCCG
AGCGCAGAAGTGGTCCTGCAACTTTATCCGCCTCCATCCAGTCTATTAATTGTTGCCGGGAAGCTAGAGT
AAGTAGTTCGCCAGTTAATAGTTTGCGCAACGTTGTTGCCATTGCTACAGGCATCGTGGTGTCACGCTCG
TCGTTTGGTATGGCTTCATTCAGCTCCGGTTCCCAACGATCAAGGCGAGTTACATGATCCCCCATGTTGT
GCAAAAAAGCGGTTAGCTCCTTCGGTCCTCCGATCGTTGTCAGAAGTAAGTTGGCCGCAGTGTTATCACT
CATGGTTATGGCAGCACTGCATAATTCTCTTACTGTCATGCCATCCGTAAGATGCTTTTCTGTGACTGGT
GAGTACTCAACCAAGTCATTCTGAGAATAGTGTATGCGGCGACCGAGTTGCTCTTGCCCGGCGTCAATAC
GGGATAATACCGCGCCACATAGCAGAACTTTAAAAGTGCTCATCATTGGAAAACGTTCTTCGGGGCGAAA
ACTCTCAAGGATCTTACCGCTGTTGAGATCCAGTTCGATGTAACCCACTCGTGCACCCAACTGATCTTCA
GCATCTTTTACTTTCACCAGCGTTTCTGGGTGAGCAAAAACAGGAAGGCAAAATGCCGCAAAAAAGGGAA
TAAGGGCGACACGGAAATGTTGAATACTCATACTCTTCCTTTTTCAATATTATTGAAGCATTTATCAGGG
TTATTGTCTCATGAGCGGATACATATTTGAATGTATTTAGAAAAATAAACAAATAGGGGTTCCGCGCACA
TTTCCCCGAAAAGTGCCACCTGACGTCGACGGATCGGGAGATCTCCCGATCCCCTATGGTGCACTCTCAG
TACAATCTGCTCTGATGCCGCATAGTTAAGCCAGTATCTGCTCCCTGCTTGTGTGTTGGAGGTCGCTGAG
TAGTGCGCGAGCAAAATTTAAGCTACAACAAGGCAAGGCTTGACCGACAATTGCATGAAGAATCTGCTTA
GGGTTAGGCGTTTTGCGCTGCTTCGCGATGTACGGGCCAGATATACGCGTT
